>Addgene plasmid #82098 | pDONR223_ATF6_WT | addgene full sequence | sequence record 164551 | Addgene NGS Result
CTTTCCTGCGTTATCCCCTGATTCTGTGGATAACCGTATTACCGCCTTTGAGTGAGCTGATACCGCTCGC
CGCAGCCGAACGACCGAGCGCAGCGAGTCAGTGAGCGAGGAAGCGGAAGAGCGCCCAATACGCAAACCGC
CTCTCCCCGCGCGTTGGCCGATTCATTAATGCAGCTGGCACGACAGGTTTCCCGACTGGAAAGCGGGCAG
TGAGCGCAACGCAATTAATACGCGTACCGCTAGCCAGGAAGAGTTTGTAGAAACGCAAAAAGGCCATCCG
TCAGGATGGCCTTCTGCTTAGTTTGATGCCTGGCAGTTTATGGCGGGCGTCCTGCCCGCCACCCTCCGGG
CCGTTGCTTCACAACGTTCAAATCCGCTCCCGGCGGATTTGTCCTACTCAGGAGAGCGTTCACCGACAAA
CAACAGATAAAACGAAAGGCCCAGTCTTCCGACTGAGCCTTTCGTTTTATTTGATGCCTGGCAGTTCCCT
ACTCTCGCGTTAACGCTAGCATGGATGTTTTCCCAGTCACGACGTTGTAAAACGACGGCCAGTCTTAAGC
TCGGGCCCCAAATAATGATTTTATTTTGACTGATAGTGACCTGTTCGTTGCAACAAATTGATGAGCAATG
CTTTTTTATAATGCCAACTTTGTACAAAAAAGTTGGCACCATGGGGGAGCCGGCTGGGGTTGCCGGCACC
ATGGAGTCACCTTTTAGCCCGGGACTCTTTCACAGGCTGGATGAAGATTGGGATTCTGCTCTCTTTGCTG
AACTCGGTTATTTCACAGACACTGATGAGCTGCAATTGGAAGCAGCAAATGAGACGTATGAAAACAATTT
TGATAATCTTGATTTTGATTTGGATTTGTTACCTTGGGAGTCAGACATTTGGGACATCAACAACCAAATC
TGTACAGTTAAAGATATTAAGGCAGAACCCCAGCCACTTTCTCCAGCCTCCTCAAGTTATTCAGTCTCAT
CTCCTCGGTCAGTGGACTCTTATTCTTCAACTCAGCATGTTCCTGAGGAGTTGGATTTGTCTTCTAGTTC
TCAGATGTCTCCCCTTTCCTTATATGGTGAAAACTCTAATAGTCTCTCTTCACCGGAGCCACTGAAGGAA
GATAAGCCTGTCACTGGTTCTAGGAACAAGACTGAAAATGGACTGACTCCAAAGAAAAAAATTCAGGTGA
ATTCAAAACCTTCAATTCAGCCCAAGCCTTTATTGCTTCCAGCAGCACCCAAGACTCAAACAAACTCCAG
TGTTCCAGCAAAAACCATCATTATTCAGACAGTACCAACGCTTATGCCATTGGCAAAGCAGCAACCAATT
ATCAGTTTACAACCTGCACCCACTAAAGGCCAGACGGTTTTGCTGTCTCAGCCTACTGTGGTACAACTTC
AAGCACCTGGAGTTCTGCCCTCTGCTCAGCCAGTCCTTGCTGTTGCTGGGGGAGTCACACAGCTCCCTAA
TCACGTGGTGAATGTGGTACCAGCCCCTTCAGCGAATAGCCCAGTGAATGGAAAACTTTCCGTGACTAAA
CCTGTCCTACAAAGTACCATGAGAAATGTCGGTTCAGATATTGCTGTGCTAAGGAGACAGCAACGTATAA
TAAAAAATCGAGAATCCGCTTGTCAGTCTCGCAAGAAGAAGAAAGAATATATGCTAGGGTTAGAGGCGAG
ATTAAAGGCTGCCCTCTCAGAAAACGAGCAACTGAAGAAAGAAAATGGAACACTGAAGCGGCAGCTGGAT
GAAGTTGTGTCAGAGAACCAGAGGCTTAAAGTCCCTAGTCCAAAGCGAAGAGTTGTCTGTGTGATGATAG
TATTGGCATTTATAATACTGAACTATGGACCTATGAGCATGTTGGAACAGGATTCCAGGAGAATGAATCC
TAGTGTGAGCCCTGCAAATCAAAGGAGGCACCTTCTAGGATTTTCTGCTAAAGAGGCACAGGACACATCA
GATGGTATTATCCAGAAAAACAGCTACAGATATGATCATTCTGTTTCAAATGACAAAGCCCTGATGGTGC
TAACTGAAGAACCATTGCTTTACATTCCCCCACCTCCTTGTCAGCCCCTAATTAATACAACAGAGTCTCT
CAGGTTAAATCATGAACTTCGAGGATGGGTTCATAGACATGAAGTAGAAAGGACCAAGTCAAGAAGAATG
ACAAATAATCAACAGAAAACCCGTATTCTTCAGGGTGCTCTGGAACAGGGCTCAAATTCTCAGCTGATGG
CTGTTCAATACACAGAAACCACTAGTAGTATCAGCAGGAACTCAGGGAGTGAGCTACAAGTGTATTATGC
TTCACCCAGAAGTTATCAAGACTTTTTTGAAGCCATCCGCAGAAGGGGAGACACATTTTATGTTGTGTCA
TTTCGAAGGGATCACCTGCTGTTACCAGCTACCACCCATAACAAGACCACAAGACCAAAAATGTCAATTG
TGTTACCAGCAATAAACATAAATGAGAATGTGATCAATGGGCAGGACTACGAAGTGATGATGCAGATTGA
CTGTCAGGTGATGGACACCAGGATCCTCCATATCAAAAGTTCGTCGGTTCCTCCTTACCTCCGAGATCAG
CAGAGGAATCAAACCAACACCTTCTTTGGCTCCCCTCCCGCAGCCACAGAGGCAACCCACGTTGTCAGCA
CCATCCCTGAGTCATTACAATAGTTGCCAACTTTCTTGTACAAAGTTGGCATTATAAGAAAGCATTGCTT
ATCAATTTGTTGCAACGAACAGGTCACTATCAGTCAAAATAAAATCATTATTTGCCATCCAGCTGATATC
CCCTATAGTGAGTCGTATTACATGGTCATAGCTGTTTCCTGGCAGCTCTGGCCCGTGTCTCAAAATCTCT
GATGTTACATTGCACAAGATAAAAATATATCATCATGCCTCCTCTAGACCAGCCAGGACAGAAATGCCTC
GACTTCGCTGCTACCCAAGGTTGCCGGGTGACGCACACCGTGGAAACGGATGAAGGCACGAACCCAGTGG
ACATAAGCCTGTTCGGTTCGTAAGCTGTAATGCAAGTAGCGTATGCGCTCACGCAACTGGTCCAGAACCT
TGACCGAACGCAGCGGTGGTAACGGCGCAGTGGCGGTTTTCATGGCTTGTTATGACTGTTTTTTTGGGGT
ACAGTCTATGCCTCGGGCATCCAAGCAGCAAGCGCGTTACGCCGTGGGTCGATGTTTGATGTTATGGAGC
AGCAACGATGTTACGCAGCAGGGCAGTCGCCCTAAAACAAAGTTAAACATTATGAGGGAAGCGGTGATCG
CCGAAGTATCGACTCAACTATCAGAGGTAGTTGGCGTCATCGAGCGCCATCTCGAACCGACGTTGCTGGC
CGTACATTTGTACGGCTCCGCAGTGGATGGCGGCCTGAAGCCACACAGTGATATTGATTTGCTGGTTACG
GTGACCGTAAGGCTTGATGAAACAACGCGGCGAGCTTTGATCAACGACCTTTTGGAAACTTCGGCTTCCC
CTGGAGAGAGCGAGATTCTCCGCGCTGTAGAAGTCACCATTGTTGTGCACGACGACATCATTCCGTGGCG
TTATCCAGCTAAGCGCGAACTGCAATTTGGAGAATGGCAGCGCAATGACATTCTTGCAGGTATCTTCGAG
CCAGCCACGATCGACATTGATCTGGCTATCTTGCTGACAAAAGCAAGAGAACATAGCGTTGCCTTGGTAG
GTCCAGCGGCGGAGGAACTCTTTGATCCGGTTCCTGAACAGGATCTATTTGAGGCGCTAAATGAAACCTT
AACGCTATGGAACTCGCCGCCCGACTGGGCTGGCGATGAGCGAAATGTAGTGCTTACGTTGTCCCGCATT
TGGTACAGCGCAGTAACCGGCAAAATCGCGCCGAAGGATGTCGCTGCCGACTGGGCAATGGAGCGCCTGC
CGGCCCAGTATCAGCCCGTCATACTTGAAGCTAGACAGGCTTATCTTGGACAAGAAGAAGATCGCTTGGC
CTCGCGCGCAGATCAGTTGGAAGAATTTGTCCACTACGTGAAAGGCGAGATCACCAAGGTAGTCGGCAAA
TAACCCTCGAGCCACCCATGACCAAAATCCCTTAACGTGAGTTACGCGTCGTTCCACTGAGCGTCAGACC
CCGTAGAAAAGATCAAAGGATCTTCTTGAGATCCTTTTTTTCTGCGCGTAATCTGCTGCTTGCAAACAAA
AAAACCACCGCTACCAGCGGTGGTTTGTTTGCCGGATCAAGAGCTACCAACTCTTTTTCCGAAGGTAACT
GGCTTCAGCAGAGCGCAGATACCAAATACTGTTCTTCTAGTGTAGCCGTAGTTAGGCCACCACTTCAAGA
ACTCTGTAGCACCGCCTACATACCTCGCTCTGCTAATCCTGTTACCAGTGGCTGCTGCCAGTGGCGATAA
GTCGTGTCTTACCGGGTTGGACTCAAGACGATAGTTACCGGATAAGGCGCAGCGGTCGGGCTGAACGGGG
GGTTCGTGCACACAGCCCAGCTTGGAGCGAACGACCTACACCGAACTGAGATACCTACAGCGTGAGCTAT
GAGAAAGCGCCACGCTTCCCGAAGGGAGAAAGGCGGACAGGTATCCGGTAAGCGGCAGGGTCGGAACAGG
AGAGCGCACGAGGGAGCTTCCAGGGGGAAACGCCTGGTATCTTTATAGTCCTGTCGGGTTTCGCCACCTC
TGACTTGAGCGTCGATTTTTGTGATGCTCGTCAGGGGGGCGGAGCCTATGGAAAAACGCCAGCAACGCGG
CCTTTTTACGGTTCCTGGCCTTTTGCTGGCCTTTTGCTCACATGTT
Features (pLannotate 1.2.2; 12 found; start..end, strand, type, name):
    121..213     +  CDS            lacI (fragment): lac repressor; lacI; The lac repressor binds to the lac operator to inhibit transcription in E. coli. This inhibition can be relieved by adding lactose or isopropyl-β-D-thiogalactopyranoside (IPTG).
    268..295     -  terminator     rrnB T2 terminator: transcription terminator T2 from the E. coli rrnB gene
    427..470     +  terminator     rrnB T1 terminator: Escherichia coli rrnB; transcription terminator T1 from the E. coli rrnB gene
    517..553     -  CDS            lacZα (fragment): LacZα fragment of β-galactosidase; lacZ fragment
    570..665     +  protein_bind   attL3: mutant version of attL; recombination site for the Gateway® LR reaction LR Clonase™
    671..2683    +  CDS            ATF6: human activating transcription factor 6, an endoplasmic reticulum (ER) protein involved in the unfolded protein response Accumulation of misfolded proteins in the ER leads to proteolytic cleavage that releases the cytosolic domain of ATF6, which enters the nucleus and acts as a transcription factor.
   2688..2783    -  protein_bind   attL3: mutant version of attL; recombination site for the Gateway® LR reaction LR Clonase™
   2802..2820    -  promoter       T7 promoter: promoter for bacteriophage T7 RNA polymerase
   3010..3033    +  promoter       Pc promoter (fragment): intI1 (promoter lies within the coding sequence); class 1 integron promoter
   3209..3265    +  CDS            GmR (fragment): gentamycin acetyltransferase; aacC1; confers resistance to gentamycin
   3272..4063    +  CDS            SmR: aminoglycoside adenylyltransferase (Murphy, 1985); aadA; confers resistance to spectinomycin and streptomycin
   4156..4744    +  rep_origin     ori: high-copy-number ColE1/pMB1/pBR322/pUC origin of replication
