[The description below was written by a language model from this plasmid's Addgene catalogue record and pLannotate feature annotations shown in this document.]
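Description:
pDONR223_ATF6_WT is a Gateway entry clone built on the Invitrogen pDONR223 backbone, carrying the human ATF6 open reading frame (referenced to NM_007348.3) as part of the Target Accelerator Plasmid Collection. It is a bacterial propagation and shuttling vector rather than an expression construct. The record lists no promoter for the insert, and the only nearby promoter is a T7 promoter downstream of the cassette, pointing back toward it on the opposite strand. The 4.8 kb plasmid replicates in E. coli from a high-copy ColE1/pUC-type origin and is selected with spectinomycin through the aadA (SmR) aminoglycoside adenylyltransferase gene, which sits downstream of an integron Pc promoter fragment and a short gentamicin-resistance remnant. rrnB T1 and T2 terminators upstream of the cloning site insulate the insert from read-through transcription. Small lacI and lacZα fragments are backbone remnants.

The ATF6 coding sequence, about 2 kb, encodes an ER-resident transcription factor of the unfolded protein response whose cytosolic domain is released by proteolysis and moves to the nucleus. It is flanked by two attL recombination sites. The automated annotation labels both as attL3, although it may not reliably distinguish attL variants. These sites allow LR Clonase-mediated transfer of the ORF into any compatible destination vector. The clone is in the "closed" configuration, with a stop codon directly after the insert, so it suits native or N-terminally tagged expression but not C-terminal fusions. Although named WT, the record lists four amino-acid differences from the reference: M67L, A145P, P157S and M313I. In the collection it serves as the wild-type reference ORF for functional comparison with cancer-associated gene variants, including morphological profiling studies.
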