Addgene plasmid #82098: pDONR223_ATF6_WT
Purpose: Gateway Donor vector containing ATF6 , part of the Target Accelerator Plasmid Collection.
Depositing lab: Jesse Boehm & William Hahn & David Root. Depositing organization: Broad Institute. Publication: Systematic Functional Interrogation of Rare Cancer Variants Identifies Oncogenic Alleles. Kim E, Ilic N, Shrestha Y, Zou L, Kamburov A, Zhu C, Yang X, Lubonja R, Tran N, Nguyen C, Lawrence MS, Piccioni F, Bagul M, Doench JG, Chouinard CR, Wu X, Hogstrom L, Natoli T, Tamayo P, Horn H, Corsello SM, Lage K, Root DE, Subramanian A, Golub TR, Getz G, Boehm JS, Hahn WC. Cancer Discov. 2016 Jul;6(7):714-26. doi: 10.1158/2159-8290.CD-16-0160. Epub 2016 May 4. PubMed 27147599.
Backbone
  Vector backbone: pDONR223
  Backbone manufacturer: Invitrogen
  Backbone size w/o insert (bp): 2790
  Vector type: Gateway Entry vector
Growth in bacteria
  Bacterial resistance: Spectinomycin, 50 μg/mL
  Growth temperature: 37°C
  Growth strain: DH5alpha
  Copy number: High Copy
Gene/Insert
  Gene/Insert name: ATF6 (alt name: NM_007348.3)
  Species: H. sapiens (human)
  Mutation: M67L; A145P; P157S; M313I
  Entrez Gene: ATF6 (a.k.a. ACHM7, ATF6A, ATP6alpha)
  Promoter: None
  Cloning method: Gateway Cloning
  Sequencing primers: 5′ M13pUC-fwd; 3′ M13-Rev
Terms and licenses: Academic/Nonprofit Terms; Industry Terms: Not Available to Industry
Depositor comments: Closed state: stop codon immediately follows insert Supporting reference: Systematic morphological profiling of human gene and allele function via Cell Painting. Rohban MH, et al. Elife. 2017, Mar 18;6. pii: e24060. PubMed PMID 28315521
How to cite: pDONR223_ATF6_WT was a gift from Jesse Boehm & William Hahn & David Root (Addgene plasmid # 82098 ; http://n2t.net/addgene:82098 ; RRID:Addgene_82098)
