>Addgene plasmid #82098 | pDONR223_ATF6_WT | depositor partial sequence | sequence record 155469 | Insert sequence
ATGGGGGAGCCGGCTGGGGTTGCCGGCACCATGGAGTCACCTTTTAGCCCGGGACTCTTTCACAGGCTGG
ATGAAGATTGGGATTCTGCTCTCTTTGCTGAACTCGGTTATTTCACAGACACTGATGAGCTGCAATTGGA
AGCAGCAAATGAGACGTATGAAAACAATTTTGATAATCTTGATTTTGATTTGGATTTGTTACCTTGGGAG
TCAGACATTTGGGACATCAACAACCAAATCTGTACAGTTAAAGATATTAAGGCAGAACCCCAGCCACTTT
CTCCAGCCTCCTCAAGTTATTCAGTCTCATCTCCTCGGTCAGTGGACTCTTATTCTTCAACTCAGCATGT
TCCTGAGGAGTTGGATTTGTCTTCTAGTTCTCAGATGTCTCCCCTTTCCTTATATGGTGAAAACTCTAAT
AGTCTCTCTTCACCGGAGCCACTGAAGGAAGATAAGCCTGTCACTGGTTCTAGGAACAAGACTGAAAATG
GACTGACTCCAAAGAAAAAAATTCAGGTGAATTCAAAACCTTCAATTCAGCCCAAGCCTTTATTGCTTCC
AGCAGCACCCAAGACTCAAACAAACTCCAGTGTTCCAGCAAAAACCATCATTATTCAGACAGTACCAACG
CTTATGCCATTGGCAAAGCAGCAACCAATTATCAGTTTACAACCTGCACCCACTAAAGGCCAGACGGTTT
TGCTGTCTCAGCCTACTGTGGTACAACTTCAAGCACCTGGAGTTCTGCCCTCTGCTCAGCCAGTCCTTGC
TGTTGCTGGGGGAGTCACACAGCTCCCTAATCACGTGGTGAATGTGGTACCAGCCCCTTCAGCGAATAGC
CCAGTGAATGGAAAACTTTCCGTGACTAAACCTGTCCTACAAAGTACCATGAGAAATGTCGGTTCAGATA
TTGCTGTGCTAAGGAGACAGCAACGTATGATAAAAAATCGAGAATCCGCTTGTCAGTCTCGCAAGAAGAA
GAAAGAATATATGCTAGGGTTAGAGGCGAGATTAAAGGCTGCCCTCTCAGAAAACGAGCAACTGAAGAAA
GAAAATGGAACACTGAAGCGGCAGCTGGATGAAGTTGTGTCAGAGAACCAGAGGCTTAAAGTCCCTAGTC
CAAAGCGAAGAGTTGTCTGTGTGATGATAGTATTGGCATTTATAATACTGAACTATGGACCTATGAGCAT
GTTGGAACAGGATTCCAGGAGAATGAACCCTAGTGTGAGCCCTGCAAATCAAAGGAGGCACCTTCTAGGA
TTTTCTGCTAAAGAGGCACAGGACACATCAGATGGTATTATCCAGAAAAACAGCTACAGATATGATCATT
CTGTTTCAAATGACAAAGCCCTGATGGTGCTAACTGAAGAACCATTGCTTTACATTCCTCCACCTCCTTG
TCAGCCCCTAATTAATACAACAGAGTCTCTCAGGTTAAATCATGAACTTCGAGGATGGGTTCATAGACAT
GAAGTAGAAAGGACCAAGTCAAGAAGAATGACAAATAATCAACAGAAAACCCGTATTCTTCAGGGTGCTC
TGGAACAGGGCTCAAATTCTCAGCTGATGGCTGTTCAATACACAGAAACCACTAGTAGTATCAGCAGGAA
CTCAGGGAGTGAGCTACAAGTGTATTATGCTTCACCCAGAAGTTATCAAGACTTTTTTGAAGCCATCCGC
AGAAGGGGAGACACATTTTATGTTGTGTCATTTCGAAGGGATCACCTGCTGTTACCAGCTACCACCCATA
ACAAGACCACAAGACCAAAAATGTCAATTGTGTTACCAGCAATAAACATAAATGAGAATGTGATCAATGG
GCAGGACTACGAAGTGATGATGCAGATTGACTGTCAGGTGATGGACACCAGGATCCTCCATATCAAAAGT
TCGTCGGTTCCTCCTTACCTCCGAGATCAGCAGAGGAATCAAACCAACACCTTCTTTGGCTCCCCTCCCG
CAGCCACAGAGGCAACCCACGTTGTCAGCACCATCCCTGAGTCATTACAA
